Addgene plasmid #58972: T7-VEE-OKS-iM
Purpose: RNA-based iPSC generation. VEE RNA replicon 3'ORF encoding OCT4, KLF4, SOX2, separated by 2A peptides followed by an IRES then c-myc and a second IRES and PuroR ORF
Depositing lab: Steven Dowdy. Depositing organization: University of California, San Diego (UCSD). Publication: Efficient generation of human iPSCs by a synthetic self-replicative RNA. Yoshioka N, Gros E, Li HR, Kumar S, Deacon DC, Maron C, Muotri AR, Chi NC, Fu XD, Yu BD, Dowdy SF. Cell Stem Cell. 2013 Aug 1;13(2):246-54. doi: 10.1016/j.stem.2013.06.001. PubMed 23910086.
Backbone
  Vector backbone: T7-VEE-IRES-puro (Addgene plasmid 58970)
  Backbone manufacturer: Dowdy lab
  Vector type: Mammalian Expression ; Venezuelan equine encephalitis (VEE) virus RNA replicon
  Selectable markers: Puromycin
Growth in bacteria
  Bacterial resistance: Ampicillin, 100 μg/mL
  Growth temperature: 37°C
  Growth strain: DH5alpha
  Copy number: Unknown
Gene/Insert 1
  Gene/Insert name: Oct4
  Species: H. sapiens (human)
  Entrez Gene: POU5F1 (a.k.a. OCT3, OCT4, OCT4Borf1, OTF-3, OTF3, OTF4, Oct-3, Oct-4, Oct3/4)
  Promoter: 26S subgenomic promoter
  Cloning method: Unknown
  Sequencing primers: 5′ n/a
Gene/Insert 2
  Gene/Insert name: Klf4 (alt name: Kruppel-like factor 4)
  Species: H. sapiens (human)
  Entrez Gene: KLF4 (a.k.a. EZF, GKLF)
Gene/Insert 3
  Gene/Insert name: Sox2 (alt name: SRY (sex determining region Y)-box 2)
  Species: H. sapiens (human)
  Entrez Gene: SOX2 (a.k.a. ANOP3, MCOPS3)
Gene/Insert 4
  Gene/Insert name: cMyc
  Species: H. sapiens (human)
  Entrez Gene: MYC (a.k.a. MRTL, MYCC, bHLHe39, c-Myc)
  Promoter: IRES
  Cloning method: Unknown
  Sequencing primers: 5′ n/a
Terms and licenses: Academic/Nonprofit Terms; Industry Terms: Not Available to Industry
Depositor comments: Summary of features: 1-7561: VEE RNA replicases (nsP1, nsP2, nsP3, nsP4 and 26S promoter, nsP1~4 are nonstructural VEE sequences which encode RNA replicases) 7592-8671: human Oct4 8678-8731: T2A peptide sequence 8738-10147: human Klf4 10154-10213: E2A peptide sequence 10223-11176: human Sox2 11195-11805: IRES sequence 11818-13140: human cMyc 13165-13776: IRES sequence 13777-14376: Puromycin resistance gene 14383-14510:VEE 3’UTR and poly A tail 14679-15539: Ampicillin resistance gene 16319-16336: T7 promoter
How to cite: T7-VEE-OKS-iM was a gift from Steven Dowdy (Addgene plasmid # 58972 ; http://n2t.net/addgene:58972 ; RRID:Addgene_58972)
