[The description below was written by a language model from this plasmid's Addgene catalogue record and pLannotate feature annotations shown in this document.]
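Description:
T7-VEE-OKS-iM is a 16.3 kb plasmid that serves as an in vitro transcription template for a self-replicating Venezuelan equine encephalitis (VEE) virus RNA replicon, built on the T7-VEE-IRES-puro backbone and intended for RNA-based reprogramming of human cells to induced pluripotent stem cells. In bacteria it is maintained through a high-copy ColE1/pUC-type origin and selected with ampicillin via the bla gene and its promoter. A T7 promoter sits at the end of the numbered sequence, immediately upstream of the replicon start in the circular map, so that T7 RNA polymerase can produce the full-length replicon RNA for delivery into mammalian cells.

The 5' portion of the replicon encodes the VEE nonstructural polyprotein (nsP1–nsP4), the RNA replicase that copies the genomic RNA and drives transcription from the 26S subgenomic promoter. The viral structural genes are replaced by the reprogramming payload. Downstream of the 26S promoter is a single open reading frame for human OCT4, KLF4 and SOX2, separated by T2A and E2A self-cleaving peptides so that the three factors are released as separate proteins. An EMCV IRES then directs translation of human c-MYC, and a second EMCV IRES drives the puromycin N-acetyltransferase gene, allowing puromycin selection of cells that retain the replicon. The cassette ends with the VEE 3'UTR and a poly(A) tail. The automated annotation matched the KLF4 segment most closely to the mouse protein, whereas the catalogue entry lists it as human. Because all four factors are expressed from one replicating RNA, the design provides sustained expression without a DNA intermediate.
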