Features (pLannotate 1.2.2; 12 found; start..end, strand, type, name):
     45..7523    +  CDS            POLN_EEVVT: Experimental evidence at protein level: Swiss-Prot protein existence level 1. [RNA-directed RNA polymerase nsP4]: RNA dependent RNA polymerase (By similarity). Replicates genomic and antigenomic RNA by recognizing replications specific signals. The early replication complex formed by the polyproteins P123/P123' and nsP4 synthesizes minus-strand RNAs (By similarity). The late replication complex composed of fully processed nsP1-nsP4 is responsible for the production of genomic and subgenomic plus-strand RNAs (By similarity). From Venezuelan equine encephalitis virus (strain Trinidad donkey) (VE
   7592..8671    +  CDS            POU5F1: PO5F1_HUMAN - Also known as OCT3, OCT4, OTF3. Experimental evidence at protein level: Swiss-Prot protein existence level 1. Transcription factor that binds to the octamer motif (5'- ATTTGCAT-3'). Forms a trimeric complex with SOX2 or SOX15 on DNA and controls the expression of a number of genes involved in embryonic development such as YES1, FGF4, UTF1 and ZFP206. Critical for early embryogenesis and for embryonic stem cell pluripotency. From Homo sapiens (Human).
   8723..10147   +  CDS            Klf4: KLF4_MOUSE - Also known as Ezf, Gklf, Zie. Experimental evidence at protein level: Swiss-Prot protein existence level 1. Transcription factor; can act both as activator and as repressor. Binds the 5'-CACCC-3' core sequence. Binds to the promoter region of its own gene and can activate its own transcription. Regulates the expression of key transcription factors during embryonic development. Plays an important role in maintaining embryonic stem cells, and in preventing their differentiation. Required for establishing the barrier function of the skin and for postnatal maturation and maintenance o
  10223..11173   +  CDS            SOX2: SOX2_HUMAN - Experimental evidence at protein level: Swiss-Prot protein existence level 1. Transcription factor that forms a trimeric complex with OCT4 on DNA and controls the expression of a number of genes involved in embryonic development such as YES1, FGF4, UTF1 and ZFP206 (By similarity). Binds to the proximal enhancer region of NANOG (By similarity). Critical for early embryogenesis and for embryonic stem cell pluripotency (PubMed:18035408). Downstream SRRT target that mediates the promotion of neural stem cell self-renewal (By similarity). Keeps neural cells undifferentiated by countera
  11243..11804   +  misc_feature   IRES: internal ribosome entry site (IRES) of the encephalomyocarditis virus (EMCV)
  11824..13140   +  CDS            c-Myc: human c-Myc proto-oncogene
  13213..13774   +  misc_feature   IRES: internal ribosome entry site (IRES) of the encephalomyocarditis virus (EMCV)
  13777..14376   +  CDS            PuroR: puromycin N-acetyltransferase; pac from Streptomyces alboniger; confers resistance to puromycin
  14574..14678   +  promoter       AmpR promoter: bla
  14679..15539   +  CDS            AmpR: β-lactamase; bla; confers resistance to ampicillin, carbenicillin, and related antibiotics
  15710..16298   +  rep_origin     ori: high-copy-number ColE1/pMB1/pBR322/pUC origin of replication
  16319..16336   +  promoter       T7 promoter (fragment): promoter for bacteriophage T7 RNA polymerase
>Addgene plasmid #58972 | T7-VEE-OKS-iM | addgene full sequence | sequence record 466890 | Addgene NGS Result
ATGGGCGGCGCATGAGAGAAGCCCAGACCAATTACCTACCCAAAATGGAGAAAGTTCACGTTGACATCGA
GGAAGACAGCCCATTCCTCAGAGCTTTGCAGCGGAGCTTCCCGCAGTTTGAGGTAGAAGCCAAGCAGGTC
ACTGATAATGACCATGCTAATGCCAGAGCGTTTTCGCATCTGGCTTCAAAACTGATCGAAACGGAGGTGG
ACCCATCCGACACGATCCTTGACATTGGAAGTGCGCCCGCCCGCAGAATGTATTCTAAGCACAAGTATCA
TTGTATCTGTCCGATGAGATGTGCGGAAGATCCGGACAGATTGTATAAGTATGCAACTAAGCTGAAGAAA
AACTGTAAGGAAATAACTGATAAGGAATTGGACAAGAAAATGAAGGAGCTGGCCGCCGTCATGAGCGACC
CTGACCTGGAAACTGAGACTATGTGCCTCCACGACGACGAGTCGTGTCGCTACGAAGGGCAAGTCGCTGT
TTACCAGGATGTATACGCGGTTGACGGACCGACAAGTCTCTATCACCAAGCCAATAAGGGAGTTAGAGTC
GCCTACTGGATAGGCTTTGACACCACCCCTTTTATGTTTAAGAACTTGGCTGGAGCATATCCATCATACT
CTACCAACTGGGCCGACGAAACCGTGTTAACGGCTCGTAACATAGGCCTATGCAGCTCTGACGTTATGGA
GCGGTCACGTAGAGGGATGTCCATTCTTAGAAAGAAGTATTTGAAACCATCCAACAATGTTCTATTCTCT
GTTGGCTCGACCATCTACCACGAGAAGAGGGACTTACTGAGGAGCTGGCACCTGCCGTCTGTATTTCACT
TACGTGGCAAGCAAAATTACACATGTCGGTGTGAGACTATAGTTAGTTGCGACGGGTACGTCGTTAAAAG
AATAGCTATCAGTCCAGGCCTGTATGGGAAGCCTTCAGGCTATGCTGCTACGATGCACCGCGAGGGATTC
TTGTGCTGCAAAGTGACAGACACATTGAACGGGGAGAGGGTCTCTTTTCCCGTGTGCACGTATGTGCCAG
CTACATTGTGTGACCAAATGACTGGCATACTGGCAACAGATGTCAGTGCGGACGACGCGCAAAAACTGCT
GGTTGGGCTCAACCAGCGTATAGTCGTCAACGGTCGCACCCAGAGAAACACCAATACCATGAAAAATTAC
CTTTTGCCCGTAGTGGCCCAGGCATTTGCTAGGTGGGCAAAGGAATATAAGGAAGATCAAGAAGATGAAA
GGCCACTAGGACTACGAGATAGACAGTTAGTCATGGGGTGTTGTTGGGCTTTTAGAAGGCACAAGATAAC
ATCTATTTATAAGCGCCCGGATACCCAAACCATCATCAAAGTGAACAGCGATTTCCACTCATTCGTGCTG
CCCAGGATAGGCAGTAACACATTGGAGATCGGGCTGAGAACAAGAATCAGGAAAATGTTAGAGGAGCACA
AGGAGCCGTCACCTCTCATTACCGCCGAGGACGTACAAGAAGCTAAGTGCGCAGCCGATGAGGCTAAGGA
GGTGCGTGAAGCCGAGGAGTTGCGCGCAGCTCTACCACCTTTGGCAGCTGATGTTGAGGAGCCCACTCTG
GAGGCAGACGTCGACTTGATGTTACAAGAGGCTGGGGCCGGCTCAGTGGAGACACCTCGTGGCTTGATAA
AGGTTACCAGCTACGATGGCGAGGACAAGATCGGCTCTTACGCTGTGCTTTCTCCGCAGGCTGTACTCAA
GAGTGAAAAATTATCTTGCATCCACCCTCTCGCTGAACAAGTCATAGTGATAACACACTCTGGCCGAAAA
GGGCGTTATGCCGTGGAACCATACCATGGTAAAGTAGTGGTGCCAGAGGGACATGCAATACCCGTCCAGG
ACTTTCAAGCTCTGAGTGAAAGTGCCACCATTGTGTACAACGAACGTGAGTTCGTAAACAGGTACCTGCA
CCATATTGCCACACATGGAGGAGCGCTGAACACTGATGAAGAATATTACAAAACTGTCAAGCCCAGCGAG
CACGACGGCGAATACCTGTACGACATCGACAGGAAACAGTGCGTCAAGAAAGAACTAGTCACTGGGCTAG
GGCTCACAGGCGAGCTGGTGGATCCTCCCTTCCATGAATTCGCCTACGAGAGTCTGAGAACACGACCAGC
CGCTCCTTACCAAGTACCAACCATAGGGGTGTATGGCGTGCCAGGATCAGGCAAGTCTGGCATCATTAAA
AGCGCAGTCACCAAAAAAGATCTAGTGGTGAGCGCCAAGAAAGAAAACTGTGCAGAAATTATAAGGGACG
TCAAGAAAATGAAAGGGCTGGACGTCAATGCCAGAACTGTGGACTCAGTGCTCTTGAATGGATGCAAACA
CCCCGTAGAGACCCTGTATATTGACGAAGCTTTTGCTTGTCATGCAGGTACTCTCAGAGCGCTCATAGCC
ATTATAAGACCTAAAAAGGCAGTGCTCTGCGGGGATCCCAAACAGTGCGGTTTTTTTAACATGATGTGCC
TGAAAGTGCATTTTAACCACGAGATTTGCACACAAGTCTTCCACAAAAGCATCTCTCGCCGTTGCACTAA
ATCTGTGACTTCGGTCGTCTCAACCTTGTTTTACGACAAAAAAATGAGAACGACGAATCCGAAAGAGACT
AAGATTGTGATTGACACTACCGGCAGTACCAAACCTAAGCAGGACGATCTCATTCTCACTTGTTTCAGAG
GGTGGGTGAAGCAGTTGCAAATAGATTACAAAGGCAACGAAATAATGACGGCAGCTGCCTCTCAAGGGCT
GACCCGTAAAGGTGTGTATGCCGTTCGGTACAAGGTGAATGAAAATCCTCTGTACGCACCCACCTCAGAA
CATGTGAACGTCCTACTGACCCGCACGGAGGACCGCATCGTGTGGAAAACACTAGCCGGCGACCCATGGA
TAAAAACACTGACTGCCAAGTACCCTGGGAATTTCACTGCCACGATAGAGGAGTGGCAAGCAGAGCATGA
TGCCATCATGAGGCACATCTTGGAGAGACCGGACCCTACCGACGTCTTCCAGAATAAGGCAAACGTGTGT
TGGGCCAAGGCTTTAGTGCCGGTGCTGAAGACCGCTGGCATAGACATGACCACTGAACAATGGAACACTG
TGGATTATTTTGAAACGGACAAAGCTCACTCAGCAGAGATAGTATTGAACCAACTATGCGTGAGGTTCTT
TGGACTCGATCTGGACTCCGGTCTATTTTCTGCACCCACTGTTCCGTTATCCATTAGGAATAATCACTGG
GATAACTCCCCGTCGCCTAACATGTACGGGCTGAATAAAGAAGTGGTCCGTCAGCTCTCTCGCAGGTACC
CACAACTGCCTCGGGCAGTTGCCACTGGAAGAGTCTATGACATGAACACTGGTACACTGCGCAATTATGA
TCCGCGCATAAACCTAGTACCTGTAAACAGAAGACTGCCTCATGCTTTAGTCCTCCACCATAATGAACAC
CCACAGAGTGACTTTTCTTCATTCGTCAGCAAATTGAAGGGCAGAACTGTCCTGGTGGTCGGGGAAAAGT
TGTCCGTCCCAGGCAAAATGGTTGACTGGTTGTCAGACCGGCCTGAGGCTACCTTCAGAGCTCGGCTGGA
TTTAGGCATCCCAGGTGATGTGCCCAAATATGACATAATATTTGTTAATGTGAGGACCCCATATAAATAC
CATCACTATCAGCAGTGTGAAGACCATGCCATTAAGCTTAGCATGTTGACCAAGAAAGCTTGTCTGCATC
TGAATCCCGGCGGAACCTGTGTCAGCATAGGTTATGGTTACGCTGACAGGGCCAGCGAAAGCATCATTGG
TGCTATAGCGCGGCAGTTCAAGTTTTCCCGGGTATGCAAACCGAAATCCTCACTTGAAGAGACGGAAGTT
CTGTTTGTATTCATTGGGTACGATCGCAAGGCCCGTACGCACAATTCTTACAAGCTTTCATCAACCTTGA
CCAACATTTATACAGGTTCCAGACTCCACGAAGCCGGATGTGCACCCTCATATCATGTGGTGCGAGGGGA
TATTGCCACGGCCACCGAAGGAGTGATTATAAATGCTGCTAACAGCAAAGGACAACCTGGCGGAGGGGTG
TGCGGAGCGCTGTATAAGAAATTCCCGGAAAGCTTCGATTTACAGCCGATCGAAGTAGGAAAAGCGCGAC
TGGTCAAAGGTGCAGCTAAACATATCATTCATGCCGTAGGACCAAACTTCAACAAAGTTTCGGAGGTTGA
AGGTGACAAACAGTTGGCAGAGGCTTATGAGTCCATCGCTAAGATTGTCAACGATAACAATTACAAGTCA
GTAGCGATTCCACTGTTGTCCACCGGCATCTTTTCCGGGAACAAAGATCGACTAACCCAATCATTGAACC
ATTTGCTGACAGCTTTAGACACCACTGATGCAGATGTAGCCATATACTGCAGGGACAAGAAATGGGAAAT
GACTCTCAAGGAAGCAGTGGCTAGGAGAGAAGCAGTGGAGGAGATATGCATATCCGACGACTCTTCAGTG
ACAGAACCTGATGCAGAGCTGGTGAGGGTGCATCCGAAGAGTTCTTTGGCTGGAAGGAAGGGCTACAGCA
CAAGCGATGGCAAAACTTTCTCATATTTGGAAGGGACCAAGTTTCACCAGGCGGCCAAGGATATAGCAGA
AATTAATGCCATGTGGCCCGTTGCAACGGAGGCCAATGAGCAGGTATGCATGTATATCCTCGGAGAAAGC
ATGAGCAGTATTAGGTCGAAATGCCCCGTCGAAGAGTCGGAAGCCTCCACACCACCTAGCACGCTGCCTT
GCTTGTGCATCCATGCCATGACTCCAGAAAGAGTACAGCGCCTAAAAGCCTCACGTCCAGAACAAATTAC
TGTGTGCTCATCCTTTCCATTGCCGAAGTATAGAATCACTGGTGTGCAGAAGATCCAATGCTCCCAGCCT
ATATTGTTCTCACCGAAAGTGCCTGCGTATATTCATCCAAGGAAGTATCTCGTGGAAACACCACCGGTAG
ACGAGACTCCGGAGCCATCGGCAGAGAACCAATCCACAGAGGGGACACCTGAACAACCACCACTTATAAC
CGAGGATGAGACCAGGACTAGAACGCCTGAGCCGATCATCATCGAAGAGGAAGAAGAGGATAGCATAAGT
TTGCTGTCAGATGGCCCGACCCACCAGGTGCTGCAAGTCGAGGCAGACATTCACGGGCCGCCCTCTGTAT
CTAGCTCATCCTGGTCCATTCCTCATGCATCCGACTTTGATGTGGACAGTTTATCCATACTTGACACCCT
GGAGGGAGCTAGCGTGACCAGCGGGGCAACGTCAGCCGAGACTAACTCTTACTTCGCAAAGAGTATGGAG
TTTCTGGCGCGACCGGTGCCTGCGCCTCGAACAGTATTCAGGAACCCTCCACATCCCGCTCCGCGCACAA
GAACACCGTCACTTGCACCCAGCAGGGCCTGCTCGAGAACCAGCCTAGTTTCCACCCCGCCAGGCGTGAA
TAGGGTGATCACTAGAGAGGAGCTCGAGGCGCTTACCCCGTCACGCACTCCTAGCAGGTCGGTCTCGAGA
ACCAGCCTGGTCTCCAACCCGCCAGGCGTAAATAGGGTGATTACAAGAGAGGAGTTTGAGGCGTTCGTAG
CACAACAACAATGACGGTTTGATGCGGGTGCATACATCTTTTCCTCCGACACCGGTCAAGGGCATTTACA
ACAAAAATCAGTAAGGCAAACGGTGCTATCCGAAGTGGTGTTGGAGAGGACCGAATTGGAGATTTCGTAT
GCCCCGCGCCTCGACCAAGAAAAAGAAGAATTACTACGCAAGAAATTACAGTTAAATCCCACACCTGCTA
ACAGAAGCAGATACCAGTCCAGGAAGGTGGAGAACATGAAAGCCATAACAGCTAGACGTATTCTGCAAGG
CCTAGGGCATTATTTGAAGGCAGAAGGAAAAGTGGAGTGCTACCGAACCCTGCATCCTGTTCCTTTGTAT
TCATCTAGTGTGAACCGTGCCTTTTCAAGCCCCAAGGTCGCAGTGGAAGCCTGTAACGCCATGTTGAAAG
AGAACTTTCCGACTGTGGCTTCTTACTGTATTATTCCAGAGTACGATGCCTATTTGGACATGGTTGACGG
AGCTTCATGCTGCTTAGACACTGCCAGTTTTTGCCCTGCAAAGCTGCGCAGCTTTCCAAAGAAACACTCC
TATTTGGAACCCACAATACGATCGGCAGTGCCTTCAGCGATCCAGAACACGCTCCAGAACGTCCTGGCAG
CTGCCACAAAAAGAAATTGCAATGTCACGCAAATGAGAGAATTGCCCGTATTGGATTCGGCGGCCTTTAA
TGTGGAATGCTTCAAGAAATATGCGTGTAATAATGAATATTGGGAAACGTTTAAAGAAAACCCCATCAGG
CTTACTGAAGAAAACGTGGTAAATTACATTACCAAATTAAAAGGACCAAAAGCTGCTGCTCTTTTTGCGA
AGACACATAATTTGAATATGTTGCAGGACATACCAATGGACAGGTTTGTAATGGACTTAAAGAGAGACGT
GAAAGTGACTCCAGGAACAAAACATACTGAAGAACGGCCCAAGGTACAGGTGATCCAGGCTGCCGATCCG
CTAGCAACAGCGTATCTGTGCGGAATCCACCGAGAGCTGGTTAGGAGATTAAATGCGGTCCTGCTTCCGA
ACATTCATACACTGTTTGATATGTCGGCTGAAGACTTTGACGCTATTATAGCCGAGCACTTCCAGCCTGG
GGATTGTGTTCTGGAAACTGACATCGCGTCGTTTGATAAAAGTGAGGACGACGCCATGGCTCTGACCGCG
TTAATGATTCTGGAAGACTTAGGTGTGGACGCAGAGCTGTTGACGCTGATTGAGGCGGCTTTCGGCGAAA
TTTCATCAATACATTTGCCCACTAAAACTAAATTTAAATTCGGAGCCATGATGAAATCTGGAATGTTCCT
CACACTGTTTGTGAACACAGTCATTAACATTGTAATCGCAAGCAGAGTGTTGAGAGAACGGCTAACCGGA
TCACCATGTGCAGCATTCATTGGAGATGACAATATCGTGAAAGGAGTCAAATCGGACAAATTAATGGCAG
ACAGGTGCGCCACCTGGTTGAATATGGAAGTCAAGATTATAGATGCTGTGGTGGGCGAGAAAGCGCCTTA
TTTCTGTGGAGGGTTTATTTTGTGTGACTCCGTGACCGGCACAGCGTGCCGTGTGGCAGACCCCCTAAAA
AGGCTGTTTAAGCTTGGCAAACCTCTGGCAGCAGACGATGAACATGATGATGACAGGAGAAGGGCATTGC
ATGAAGAGTCAACACGCTGGAACCGAGTGGGTATTCTTTCAGAGCTGTGCAAGGCAGTAGAATCAAGGTA
TGAAACCGTAGGAACTTCCATCATAGTTATGGCCATGACTACTCTAGCTAGCAGTGTTAAATCATTCAGC
TACCTGAGAGGGGCCCCTATAACTCTCTACGGCTAACCTGAATGGACTACGACATAGTCTAGTCCGCCAA
GTCTAGCATATGGGCGCGTGAATTCGCCACCATGGCGGGACACCTGGCTTCGGATTTCGCCTTCTCGCCC
CCTCCAGGTGGTGGAGGTGATGGGCCAGGGGGGCCGGAGCCGGGCTGGGTTGATCCTCGGACCTGGCTAA
GCTTCCAAGGCCCTCCTGGAGGGCCAGGAATCGGGCCGGGGGTTGGGCCAGGCTCTGAGGTGTGGGGGAT
TCCCCCATGCCCCCCGCCGTATGAGTTCTGTGGGGGGATGGCGTACTGTGGGCCCCAGGTTGGAGTGGGG
CTAGTGCCCCAAGGCGGCTTGGAGACCTCTCAGCCTGAGGGCGAAGCAGGAGTCGGGGTGGAGAGCAACT
CCGATGGGGCCTCCCCGGAGCCCTGCACCGTCACCCCTGGTGCCGTGAAGCTGGAGAAGGAGAAGCTGGA
GCAAAACCCGGAGGAGTCCCAGGACATCAAAGCTCTGCAGAAAGAACTCGAGCAATTTGCCAAGCTCCTG
AAGCAGAAGAGGATCACCCTGGGATATACACAGGCCGATGTGGGGCTCACCCTGGGGGTTCTATTTGGGA
AGGTATTCAGCCAAACGACCATCTGCCGCTTTGAGGCTCTGCAGCTTAGCTTCAAGAACATGTGTAAGCT
GCGGCCCTTGCTGCAGAAGTGGGTGGAGGAAGCTGACAACAATGAAAATCTTCAGGAGATATGCAAAGCA
GAAACCCTCGTGCAGGCCCGAAAGAGAAAGCGAACCAGTATCGAGAACCGAGTGAGAGGCAACCTGGAGA
ATTTGTTCCTGCAGTGCCCGAAACCCACACTGCAGCAGATCAGCCACATCGCCCAGCAGCTTGGGCTCGA
GAAGGATGTGGTCCGAGTGTGGTTCTGTAACCGGCGCCAGAAGGGCAAGCGATCAAGCAGCGACTATGCA
CAACGAGAGGATTTTGAGGCTGCTGGGTCTCCTTTCTCAGGGGGACCAGTGTCCTTTCCTCTGGCCCCAG
GGCCCCATTTTGGTACCCCAGGCTATGGGAGCCCTCACTTCACTGCACTGTACTCCTCGGTCCCTTTCCC
TGAGGGGGAAGCCTTTCCCCCTGTCTCCGTCACCACTCTGGGCTCTCCCATGCATTCAAACTCTAGTGAG
GGCAGAGGAAGTCTGCTAACATGCGGTGACGTCGAGGAGAATCCTGGCCCACAATTGATGGCTGTCAGCG
ACGCGCTGCTCCCATCTTTCTCCACGTTCGCGTCTGGCCCGGCGGGAAGGGAGAAGACACTGCGTCAAGC
AGGTGCCCCGAATAACCGCTGGCGGGAGGAGCTCTCCCACATGAAGCGACTTCCCCCAGTGCTTCCCGGC
CGCCCCTATGACCTGGCGGCGGCGACCGTGGCCACAGACCTGGAGAGCGGCGGAGCCGGTGCGGCTTGCG
GCGGTAGCAACCTGGCGCCCCTACCTCGGAGAGAGACCGAGGAGTTCAACGATCTCCTGGACCTGGACTT
TATTCTCTCCAATTCGCTGACCCATCCTCCGGAGTCAGTGGCCGCCACCGTGTCCTCGTCAGCGTCAGCC
TCCTCTTCGTCGTCGCCGTCGAGCAGCGGCCCTGCCAGCGCGCCCTCCACCTGCAGCTTCACCTATCCGA
TCCGGGCCGGGAACGACCCGGGCGTGGCGCCGGGCGGCACGGGCGGAGGCCTCCTCTATGGCAGGGAGTC
CGCTCCCCCTCCGACGGCTCCCTTCAACCTGGCGGACATCAACGACGTGAGCCCCTCGGGCGGCTTCGTG
GCCGAGCTCCTGCGGCCAGAATTGGACCCGGTGTACATTCCGCCGCAGCAGCCGCAGCCGCCAGGTGGCG
GGCTGATGGGCAAGTTCGTGCTGAAGGCGTCGCTGAGCGCCCCTGGCAGCGAGTACGGCAGCCCGTCGGT
CATCAGCGTCAGCAAAGGCAGCCCTGACGGCAGCCACCCGGTGGTGGTGGCGCCCTACAACGGCGGGCCG
CCGCGCACGTGCCCCAAGATCAAGCAGGAGGCGGTCTCTTCGTGCACCCACTTGGGCGCTGGACCCCCTC
TCAGCAATGGCCACCGGCCGGCTGCACACGACTTCCCCCTGGGGCGGCAGCTCCCCAGCAGGACTACCCC
GACCCTGGGTCTTGAGGAAGTGCTGAGCAGCAGGGACTGTCACCCTGCCCTGCCGCTTCCTCCCGGCTTC
CATCCCCACCCGGGGCCCAATTACCCATCCTTCCTGCCCGATCAGATGCAGCCGCAAGTCCCGCCGCTCC
ATTACCAAGAGCTCATGCCACCCGGTTCCTGCATGCCAGAGGAGCCCAAGCCAAAGAGGGGAAGACGATC
GTGGCCCCGGAAAAGGACCGCCACCCACACTTGTGATTACGCGGGCTGCGGCAAAACCTACACAAAGAGT
TCCCATCTCAAGGCACACCTGCGAACCCACACAGGTGAGAAACCTTACCACTGTGACTGGGACGGCTGTG
GATGGAAATTCGCCCGCTCAGATGAACTGACCAGGCACTACCGTAAACACACGGGGCACCGCCCGTTCCA
GTGCCAAAAATGCGACCGAGCATTTTCCAGGTCGGACCACCTCGCCTTACACATGAAGAGGCATTTTTCT
AGACAATGTACTAACTACGCTTTGTTGAAACTCGCTGGCGATGTTGAAAGTAACCCCGGTCCTGGCGCGC
CCATGTACAACATGATGGAGACGGAGCTGAAGCCGCCGGGCCCGCAGCAAACTTCGGGGGGCGGCGGCGG
CAACTCCACCGCGGCGGCGGCCGGCGGCAACCAGAAAAACAGCCCGGACCGCGTCAAGCGGCCCATGAAT
GCCTTCATGGTGTGGTCCCGCGGGCAGCGGCGCAAGATGGCCCAGGAGAACCCCAAGATGCACAACTCGG
AGATCAGCAAGCGCCTGGGCGCCGAGTGGAAACTTTTGTCGGAGACGGAGAAGCGGCCGTTCATCGACGA
GGCTAAGCGGCTGCGAGCGCTGCACATGAAGGAGCACCCGGATTATAAATACCGGCCCCGGCGGAAAACC
AAGACGCTCATGAAGAAGGATAAGTACACGCTGCCCGGCGGGCTGCTGGCCCCCGGCGGCAATAGCATGG
CGAGCGGGGTCGGGGTGGGCGCCGGCCTGGGCGCGGGCGTGAACCAGCGCATGGACAGTTACGCGCACAT
GAACGGCTGGAGCAACGGCAGCTACAGCATGATGCAGGACCAGCTGGGCTACCCGCAGCACCCGGGCCTC
AATGCGCACGGCGCAGCGCAGATGCAGCCCATGCACCGCTACGACGTGAGCGCCCTGCAGTACAACTCCA
TGACCAGCTCGCAGACCTACATGAACGGCTCGCCCACCTACAGCATGTCCTACTCGCAGCAGGGCACCCC
TGGCATGGCTCTTGGCTCCATGGGTTCGGTGGTCAAGTCCGAGGCCAGCTCCAGCCCCCCTGTGGTTACC
TCTTCCTCCCACTCCAGGGCGCCCTGCCAGGCCGGGGACCTCCGGGACATGATCAGCATGTATCTCCCCG
GCGCCGAGGTGCCGGAACCCGCCGCCCCCAGCAGACTTCACATGTCCCAGCACTACCAGAGCGGCCCGGT
GCCCGGCACGGCCATTAACGGCACACTGCCCCTCTCACACATGTGAGCGGCCATCGATGTCGACAACTAA
CTTAAGCTAGCAACGGTTTCCCTCTAGCGGGATCAATTCCGCCCCCCCCCCCTAACGTTACTGGCCGAAG
CCGCTTGGAATAAGGCCGGTGTGCGTTTGTCTATATGTTATTTTCCACCATATTGCCGTCTTTTGGCAAT
GTGAGGGCCCGGAAACCTGGCCCTGTCTTCTTGACGAGCATTCCTAGGGGTCTTTCCCCTCTCGCCAAAG
GAATGCAAGGTCTGTTGAATGTCGTGAAGGAAGCAGTTCCTCTGGAAGCTTCTTGAAGACAAACAACGTC
TGTAGCGACCCTTTGCAGGCAGCGGAACCCCCCACCTGGCGACAGGTGCCTCTGCGGCCAAAAGCCACGT
GTATAAGATACACCTGCAAAGGCGGCACAACCCCAGTGCCACGTTGTGAGTTGGATAGTTGTGGAAAGAG
TCAAATGGCTCTCCTCAAGCGTATTCAACAAGGGGCTGAAGGATGCCCAGAAGGTACCCCATTGTATGGG
ATCTGATCTGGGGCCTCGGTGCACATGCTTTACATGTGTTTAGTCGAGGTTAAAAAAACGTCTAGGCCCC
CCGAACCACGGGGACGTGGTTTTCCTTTGAAAAACACGATAATACCAATTCGCCACCATGGGCCCCCTCA
ACGTTAGCTTCACCAACAGGAACTATGACCTCGACTACGACTCGGTGCAGCCGTATTTCTACTGCGACGA
GGAGGAGAACTTCTACCAGCAGCAGCAGCAGAGCGAGCTGCAGCCCCCGGCGCCCAGCGAGGATATCTGG
AAGAAATTCGAGCTGCTGCCCACCCCGCCCCTGTCCCCTAGCCGCCGCTCCGGGCTCTGCTCGCCCTCCT
ACGTTGCGGTCACACCCTTCTCCCTTCGGGGAGACAACGACGGCGGTGGCGGGAGCTTCTCCACGGCCGA
CCAGCTGGAGATGGTGACCGAGCTGCTGGGAGGAGACATGGTGAACCAGAGTTTCATCTGCGACCCGGAC
GACGAGACCTTCATCAAAAACATCATCATCCAGGACTGTATGTGGAGCGGCTTCTCGGCCGCCGCCAAGC
TCGTCTCAGAGAAGCTGGCCTCCTACCAGGCTGCGCGCAAAGACAGCGGCAGCCCGAACCCCGCCCGCGG
CCACAGCGTCTGCTCCACCTCCAGCTTGTACCTGCAGGATCTGAGCGCCGCCGCCTCAGAGTGCATCGAC
CCCTCGGTGGTCTTCCCCTACCCTCTCAACGACAGCAGCTCGCCCAAGTCCTGCGCCTCGCAAGACTCCA
GCGCCTTCTCTCCGTCCTCGGATTCTCTGCTCTCCTCGACGGAGTCCTCCCCGCAGGGCAGCCCCGAGCC
CCTGGTGCTCCATGAGGAGACACCGCCCACCACCAGCAGCGACTCTGAGGAGGAACAAGAAGATGAGGAA
GAAATCGATGTTGTTTCTGTGGAAAAGAGGCAGGCTCCTGGCAAAAGGTCAGAGTCTGGATCACCTTCTG
CTGGAGGCCACAGCAAACCTCCTCACAGCCCACTGGTCCTCAAGAGGTGCCACGTCTCCACACATCAGCA
CAACTACGCAGCGCCTCCCTCCACTCGGAAGGACTATCCTGCTGCCAAGAGGGTCAAGTTGGACAGTGTC
AGAGTCCTGAGACAGATCAGCAACAACCGAAAATGCACCAGCCCCAGGTCCTCGGACACCGAGGAGAATG
TCAAGAGGCGAACACACAACGTCTTGGAGCGCCAGAGGAGGAACGAGCTAAAACGGAGCTTTTTTGCCCT
GCGTGACCAGATCCCGGAGTTGGAAAACAATGAAAAGGCCCCCAAGGTAGTTATCCTTAAAAAAGCCACA
GCATACATCCTGTCCGTCCAAGCAGAGGAGCAAAAGCTCATTTCTGAAGAGGACTTGTTGCGGAAACGAC
GAGAACAGTTGAAACACAAACTTGAACAGCTACGGAACTCTTGTGCGTAATCTAGAGTCGACCCGGGCGG
CCGCAACTAACTTAAGCTAGCAACGGTTTCCCTCTAGCGGGATCAATTCCGCCCCCCCCCCCTAACGTTA
CTGGCCGAAGCCGCTTGGAATAAGGCCGGTGTGCGTTTGTCTATATGTTATTTTCCACCATATTGCCGTC
TTTTGGCAATGTGAGGGCCCGGAAACCTGGCCCTGTCTTCTTGACGAGCATTCCTAGGGGTCTTTCCCCT
CTCGCCAAAGGAATGCAAGGTCTGTTGAATGTCGTGAAGGAAGCAGTTCCTCTGGAAGCTTCTTGAAGAC
AAACAACGTCTGTAGCGACCCTTTGCAGGCAGCGGAACCCCCCACCTGGCGACAGGTGCCTCTGCGGCCA
AAAGCCACGTGTATAAGATACACCTGCAAAGGCGGCACAACCCCAGTGCCACGTTGTGAGTTGGATAGTT
GTGGAAAGAGTCAAATGGCTCTCCTCAAGCGTATTCAACAAGGGGCTGAAGGATGCCCAGAAGGTACCCC
ATTGTATGGGATCTGATCTGGGGCCTCGGTGCACATGCTTTACATGTGTTTAGTCGAGGTTAAAAAAACG
TCTAGGCCCCCCGAACCACGGGGACGTGGTTTTCCTTTGAAAAACACGATAATACCATGACCGAGTACAA
GCCCACGGTGCGCCTCGCCACCCGCGACGACGTCCCCAGGGCCGTACGCACCCTCGCCGCCGCGTTCGCC
GACTACCCCGCCACGCGCCACACCGTCGATCCGGACCGCCACATCGAGCGGGTCACCGAGCTGCAAGAAC
TCTTCCTCACGCGCGTCGGGCTCGACATCGGCAAGGTGTGGGTCGCGGACGACGGCGCCGCGGTGGCGGT
CTGGACCACGCCGGAGAGCGTCGAAGCGGGGGCGGTGTTCGCCGAGATCGGCCCGCGCATGGCCGAGTTG
AGCGGTTCCCGGCTGGCCGCGCAGCAACAGATGGAAGGCCTCCTGGCGCCGCACCGGCCCAAGGAGCCCG
CGTGGTTCCTGGCCACCGTCGGCGTCTCGCCCGACCACCAGGGCAAGGGTCTGGGCAGCGCCGTCGTGCT
CCCCGGAGTGGAGGCGGCCGAGCGCGCCGGGGTGCCCGCCTTCCTGGAGACCTCCGCGCCCCGCAACCTC
CCCTTCTACGAGCGGCTCGGCTTCACCGTCACCGCCGACGTCGAGGTGCCCGAAGGACCGCGCACCTGGT
GCATGACCCGCAAGCCCGGTGCCTGAGAATTGGCAAGCTGCTTACATAGAACTCGCGGCGATTGGCATGC
CGCCTTAAAATTTTTATTTTATTTTTTCTTTTCTTTTCCGAATCGGATTTTGTTTTTAATATTTCAAAAA
AAAAAAAAAAAAAAAAAAAACGCGTCGAGGGGAATTAATTCTTGAAGACGAAAGGGCCAGGTGGCACTTT
TCGGGGAAATGTGCGCGGAACCCCTATTTGTTTATTTTTCTAAATACATTCAAATATGTATCCGCTCATG
AGACAATAACCCTGATAAATGCTTCAATAATATTGAAAAAGGAAGAGTATGAGTATTCAACATTTCCGTG
TCGCCCTTATTCCCTTTTTTGCGGCATTTTGCCTTCCTGTTTTTGCTCACCCAGAAACGCTGGTGAAAGT
AAAAGATGCTGAAGATCAGTTGGGTGCACGAGTGGGTTACATCGAACTGGATCTCAACAGCGGTAAGATC
CTTGAGAGTTTTCGCCCCGAAGAACGTTTTCCAATGATGAGCACTTTTAAAGTTCTGCTATGTGGCGCGG
TATTATCCCGTGTTGACGCCGGGCAAGAGCAACTCGGTCGCCGCATACACTATTCTCAGAATGACTTGGT
TGAGTACTCACCAGTCACAGAAAAGCATCTTACGGATGGCATGACAGTAAGAGAATTATGCAGTGCTGCC
ATAACCATGAGTGATAACACTGCGGCCAACTTACTTCTGACAACGATCGGAGGACCGAAGGAGCTAACCG
CTTTTTTGCACAACATGGGGGATCATGTAACTCGCCTTGATCGTTGGGAACCGGAGCTGAATGAAGCCAT
ACCAAACGACGAGCGTGACACCACGATGCCTGTAGCAATGGCAACAACGTTGCGCAAACTATTAACTGGC
GAACTACTTACTCTAGCTTCCCGGCAACAATTAATAGACTGGATGGAGGCGGATAAAGTTGCAGGACCAC
TTCTGCGCTCGGCCCTTCCGGCTGGCTGGTTTATTGCTGATAAATCTGGAGCCGGTGAGCGTGGGTCTCG
CGGTATCATTGCAGCACTGGGGCCAGATGGTAAGCCCTCCCGTATCGTAGTTATCTACACGACGGGGAGT
CAGGCAACTATGGATGAACGAAATAGACAGATCGCTGAGATAGGTGCCTCACTGATTAAGCATTGGTAAC
TGTCAGACCAAGTTTACTCATATATACTTTAGATTGATTTAAAACTTCATTTTTAATTTAAAAGGATCTA
GGTGAAGATCCTTTTTGATAATCTCATGACCAAAATCCCTTAACGTGAGTTTTCGTTCCACTGAGCGTCA
GACCCCGTAGAAAAGATCAAAGGATCTTCTTGAGATCCTTTTTTTCTGCGCGTAATCTGCTGCTTGCAAA
CAAAAAAACCACCGCTACCAGCGGTGGTTTGTTTGCCGGATCAAGAGCTACCAACTCTTTTTCCGAAGGT
AACTGGCTTCAGCAGAGCGCAGATACCAAATACTGTCCTTCTAGTGTAGCCGTAGTTAGGCCACCACTTC
AAGAACTCTGTAGCACCGCCTACATACCTCGCTCTGCTAATCCTGTTACCAGTGGCTGCTGCCAGTGGCG
ATAAGTCGTGTCTTACCGGGTTGGACTCAAGACGATAGTTACCGGATAAGGCGCAGCGGTCGGGCTGAAC
GGGGGGTTCGTGCACACAGCCCAGCTTGGAGCGAACGACCTACACCGAACTGAGATACCTACAGCGTGAG
CTATGAGAAAGCGCCACGCTTCCCGAAGGGAGAAAGGCGGACAGGTATCCGGTAAGCGGCAGGGTCGGAA
CAGGAGAGCGCACGAGGGAGCTTCCAGGGGGAAACGCCTGGTATCTTTATAGTCCTGTCGGGTTTCGCCA
CCTCTGACTTGAGCGTCGATTTTTGTGATGCTCGTCAGGGGGGCGGAGCCTATGGAAAAACGCCAGCAAC
GCGAGCTCTAATACGACTCACTATAG
