>Addgene plasmid #58972 | T7-VEE-OKS-iM | addgene partial sequence | sequence record 96704 | pBR322ori-F 5'-GGGAAACGCCTGGTATCTTT-3'
TGTGATGCTCGTCAGGGGGGCGGAGCCTATGGAAAAACGCCAGCAACGCGAGCTCTAATACGACTCACTA
TAGATGGGCGGCGCATGAGAGAAGCCCAGACCAATTACCTACCCAAAATGGAGAAAGTTCACGTTGACAT
CGAGGAAGACAGCCCATTCCTCAGAGCTTTGCAGCGGAGCTTCCCGCAGTTTGAGGTAGAAGCCAAGCAG
GTCACTGATAATGACCATGCTAATGCCAGAGCGTTTTCGCATCTGGCTTCAAAACTGATCGAAACGGAGG
TGGACCCATCCGACACGATCCTTGACATTGGAAGTGCGCCCGCCCGCAGAATGTATTCTAAGCACAAGTA
TCATTGTATCTGTCCGATGAGATGTGCGGAAGATCCGGACAGATTGTATAAGTATGCAACTAAGCTGAAG
AAAAACTGTAAGGAAATAACTGATAAGGAATTGGACAAGAAAATGAAGGAGCTGGCCGCCGTCATGAGCG
ACCCTGACCTGGAAACTGAGACTATGTGCCTCCACGACGACGAGTCGTGTCGCTACGAAGGGCAAGTCGC
TGTTTACCAGGATGTATACGCGGTTGACGGACCGACAAGTCTCTATCACCAAGCCAATAAGGGAGTTAGA
GTCGCCTACTGGATAGGCTTTGACACCACCCCTTTTATGTTTAAGAACTTGGCTGGAGCATATCCATCAT
ACTCTACCAACTGGGCCGACGAAACCGTGTTAACGGCTCGTAACATAGGCCTATGCAGCTCTGACGTTAT
GGAGCGGTCACGTAGAGGGATGTCCATTCTTA
