>Addgene plasmid #58972 | T7-VEE-OKS-iM | addgene partial sequence | sequence record 96705 | hSOX2-r 5'-gttcatgtgcgcgtaactgt-3'
ACCCCGACCCCGCTCGCCATGCTATTGCCGCCGGGGGCCAGCAGCCCGCCGGGCAGCGTGTACTTATCCT
TCTTCATGAGCGTCTTGGTTTTCCGCCGGGGCCGGTATTTATAATCCGGGTGCTCCTTCATGTGCAGCGC
TCGCAGCCGCTTAGCCTCGTCGATGAACGGCCGCTTCTCCGTCTCCGACAAAAGTTTCCACTCGGCGCCC
AGGCGCTTGCTGATCTCCGAGTTGTGCATCTTGGGGTTCTCCTGGGCCATCTTGCGCCGCTGCCCGCGGG
ACCACACCATGAAGGCATTCATGGGCCGCTTGACGCGGTCCGGGCTGTTTTTCTGGTTGCCGCCGGCCGC
CGCCGCGGTGGAGTTGCCGCCGCCGCCCCCCGAAGTTTGCTGCGGGCCCGGCGGCTTCAGCTCCGTCTCC
ATCATGTTGTACATGGGCGCGCCAGGACCGGGGTTACTTTCAACATCGCCAGCGAGTTTCAACAAAGCGT
AGTTAGTACATTGTCTAGAAAAATGCCTCTTCATGTGTAAGGCGAGGTGGTCCGACCTGGAAAATGCTCG
GTCGCATTTTTGGCACTGGAACGGGCGGTGCCCCGTGTGTTTACGGTAGTGCCTGGTCAG
