>Addgene plasmid #58972 | T7-VEE-OKS-iM | addgene partial sequence | sequence record 96807 | hKLF4-R 5'-ggtcagcgaattggagagaa-3'
CCGCCGCTCTCCAGGTCTGTGGCCACGGTCGCCGCCGCCAGGTCATAGGGGCGGCCGGGAAGCACTGGGG
GAAGTCGCTTCATGTGGGAGAGCTCCTCCCGCCAGCGGTTATTCGGGGCACCTGCTTGACGCAGTGTCTT
CTCCCTTCCCGCCGGGCCAGACGCGAACGTGGAGAAAGATGGGAGCAGCGCGTCGCTGACAGCCATCAAT
TGTGGGCCAGGATTCTCCTCGACGTCACCGCATGTTAGCAGACTTCCTCTGCCCTCACTAGAGTTTGAAT
GCATGGGAGAGCCCAGAGTGGTGACGGAGACAGGGGGAAAGGCTTCCCCCTCAGGGAAAGGGACCGAGGA
GTACAGTGCAGTGAAGTGAGGGCTCCCATAGCCTGGGGTACCAAAATGGGGCCCTGGGGCCAGAGGAAAG
GACACTGGTCCCCCTGAGAAAGGAGACCCAGCAGCCTCAAAATCCTCTCGTTGTGCATAGTCGCTGCTTG
ATCGCTTGCCCTTCTGGCGCCGGTTACAGAACCACACTCGGACCACATCCTTCTCGAGCCCAAGCTGCTG
GGCGATGTGGCTGATCTGCTGCAGTGTGGGTTTCGGGCACTGCAGGAACAAATTCTCCAGGTTGCCTCTC
ACTCGGTTCTCGATACTGGTTCGCTTTCTCTTTCGGGCCTGCACGAGGGTTTCTGCTTTGCATATCTCCT
GAAGATTTTCATTGTTGTCAGCTTC
