>Addgene plasmid #58972 | T7-VEE-OKS-iM | addgene partial sequence | sequence record 96809 | cMyc-R 5'-AGCTTCTCTGAGACGAGCTT-3'
TCACCATGTCTCCTCCCAGCAGCTCGGTCACCATCTCCAGCTGGTCGGCCGTGGAGAAGCTCCCGCCACC
GCCGTCGTTGTCTCCCCGAAGGGAGAAGGGTGTGACCGCAACGTAGGAGGGCGAGCAGAGCCCGGAGCGG
CGGCTAGGGGACAGGGGCGGGGTGGGCAGCAGCTCGAATTTCTTCCAGATATCCTCGCTGGGCGCCGGGG
GCTGCAGCTCGCTCTGCTGCTGCTGCTGGTAGAAGTTCTCCTCCTCGTCGCAGTAGAAATACGGCTGCAC
CGAGTCGTAGTCGAGGTCATAGTTCCTGTTGGTGAAGCTAACGTTGAGGGGGCCCATGGTGGCGAATTGG
TATTATCGTGTTTTTCAAAGGAAAACCACGTCCCCGTGGTTCGGGGGGCCTAGACGTTTTTTTAACCTCG
ACTAAACACATGTAAAGCATGTGCACCGAGGCCCCAGATCAGATCCCATACAATGGGGTACCTTCTGGGC
ATCCTTCAGCCCCTTGTTGAATACGCTTGAGGAGAGCCATTTGACTCTTTCCACAACTATCCAACTCACA
A
