>Addgene plasmid #58972 | T7-VEE-OKS-iM | addgene partial sequence | sequence record 96811 | VEErep-F 5'-TCGGAGCCATGATGAAATCTG-3'
TAACATTGTAATCGCAAGCAGAGTGTTGAGAGAACGGCTAACCGGATCACCATGTGCAGCATTCATTGGA
GATGACAATATCGTGAAAGGAGTCAAATCGGACAAATTAATGGCAGACAGGTGCGCCACCTGGTTGAATA
TGGAAGTCAAGATTATAGATGCTGTGGTGGGCGAGAAAGCGCCTTATTTCTGTGGAGGGTTTATTTTGTG
TGACTCCGTGACCGGCACAGCGTGCCGTGTGGCAGACCCCCTAAAAAGGCTGTTTAAGCTTGGCAAACCT
CTGGCAGCAGACGATGAACATGATGATGACAGGAGAAGGGCATTGCATGAAGAGTCAACACGCTGGAACC
GAGTGGGTATTCTTTCAGAGCTGTGCAAGGCAGTAGAATCAAGGTATGAAACCGTAGGAACTTCCATCAT
AGTTATGGCCATGACTACTCTAGCTAGCAGTGTTAAATCATTCAGCTACCTGAGAGGGGCCCCTATAACT
CTCTACGGCTAACCTGAATGGACTACGACATAGTCTAGTCCGCCAAGTCTAGCATATGGGCGCGTGAATT
CGCCACCATGGCGGGACACCTGGCTTCGGATTTCGCCTTCTCGCCCCCTCCAGGTGGTGGAGGTGATGGG
CCA
