>Addgene plasmid #58972 | T7-VEE-OKS-iM | addgene partial sequence | sequence record 97392 | cMyc-F 5'-CGTTAGCTTCACCAACAGGAA-3'
CGGCGCCCAGCGAGGATATCTGGAAGAAATTCGAGCTGCTGCCCACCCCGCCCCTGTCCCCTAGCCGCCG
CTCCGGGCTCTGCTCGCCCTCCTACGTTGCGGTCACACCCTTCTCCCTTCGGGGAGACAACGACGGCGGT
GGCGGGAGCTTCTCCACGGCCGACCAGCTGGAGATGGTGACCGAGCTGCTGGGAGGAGACATGGTGAACC
AGAGTTTCATCTGCGACCCGGACGACGAGACCTTCATCAAAAACATCATCATCCAGGACTGTATGTGGAG
CGGCTTCTCGGCCGCCGCCAAGCTCGTCTCAGAGAAGCTGGCCTCCTACCAGGCTGCGCGCAAAGACAGC
GGCAGCCCGAACCCCGCCCGCGGCCACAGCGTCTGCTCCACCTCCAGCTTGTACCTGCAGGATCTGAGCG
CCGCCGCCTCAGAGTGCATCGACCCCTCGGTGGTCTTCCCCTACCCTCTCAACGACAGCAGCTCGCCCAA
GTCCTGCGCCTCGCAAGACTCCAGCGCCTTCTCTCCGTCCTCGGATTCTCTGCTCTCCTCGACGGAGTCC
TCCCCGCAGGGCAGCCCCGAGCCCCTGGTGCTCCATGAGGAGACA
