LOCUS       Exported 16336 bp ds-DNA circular SYN 12-MAY-2021
DEFINITION  RNA-based iPSC generation. VEE RNA replicon 3'ORF encoding OCT4,
            KLF4, SOX2, separated by 2A peptides followed by an IRES then c-myc
            and a second IRES and PuroR ORF.
ACCESSION   .
VERSION     .
KEYWORDS    T7-VEE-OKS-iM
SOURCE      synthetic DNA construct
  ORGANISM  synthetic DNA construct
REFERENCE   1 (bases 1 to 16336)
  AUTHORS   Yoshioka N, Gros E, Li HR, Kumar S, Deacon DC, Maron C, Muotri AR,
            Chi NC, Fu XD, Yu BD, Dowdy SF
  TITLE     Efficient generation of human iPSCs by a synthetic self-replicative
            RNA.
  JOURNAL   Cell Stem Cell. 2013 Aug 1;13(2):246-54. doi:
            10.1016/j.stem.2013.06.001.
  PUBMED    23910086
REFERENCE   2 (bases 1 to 16336)
  AUTHORS   .
  TITLE     Direct Submission
  JOURNAL   Exported May 12, 2021 from SnapGene Server 1.1.58
            http://www.snapgene.com
FEATURES             Location/Qualifiers
     source          1..16336
                     /organism="synthetic DNA construct"
                     /mol_type="other DNA"
     RBS             1535..1543
                     /label=Shine-Dalgarno sequence
                     /note="full consensus sequence for ribosome-binding sites
                     upstream of start codons in E. coli; complementary to a
                     region in the 3' end of the 16S rRNA (Chen et al., 1994)"
     regulatory      7586..7595
                     /regulatory_class="other"
                     /note="vertebrate consensus sequence for strong initiation
                     of translation (Kozak, 1987)"
     CDS             8678..8731
                     /codon_start=1
                     /product="2A peptide from Thosea asigna virus capsid
                     protein"
                     /label=T2A
                     /note="Eukaryotic ribosomes fail to insert a peptide bond
                     between the Gly and Pro residues, yielding separate
                     polypeptides."
                     /translation="EGRGSLLTCGDVEENPGP"
     CDS             10154..10213
                     /codon_start=1
                     /product="2A peptide from equine rhinitis A virus
                     polyprotein"
                     /label=E2A
                     /note="Eukaryotic ribosomes fail to insert a peptide bond
                     between the Gly and Pro residues, yielding separate
                     polypeptides."
                     /translation="QCTNYALLKLAGDVESNPGP"
     regulatory      11812..11821
                     /regulatory_class="other"
                     /note="vertebrate consensus sequence for strong initiation
                     of translation (Kozak, 1987)"
     CDS             11818..13140
                     /codon_start=1
                     /product="human c-Myc proto-oncogene"
                     /label=c-Myc
                     /translation="MGPLNVSFTNRNYDLDYDSVQPYFYCDEEENFYQQQQQSELQPPA
                     PSEDIWKKFELLPTPPLSPSRRSGLCSPSYVAVTPFSLRGDNDGGGGSFSTADQLEMVT
                     ELLGGDMVNQSFICDPDDETFIKNIIIQDCMWSGFSAAAKLVSEKLASYQAARKDSGSP
                     NPARGHSVCSTSSLYLQDLSAAASECIDPSVVFPYPLNDSSSPKSCASQDSSAFSPSSD
                     SLLSSTESSPQGSPEPLVLHEETPPTTSSDSEEEQEDEEEIDVVSVEKRQAPGKRSESG
                     SPSAGGHSKPPHSPLVLKRCHVSTHQHNYAAPPSTRKDYPAAKRVKLDSVRVLRQISNN
                     RKCTSPRSSDTEENVKRRTHNVLERQRRNELKRSFFALRDQIPELENNEKAPKVVILKK
                     ATAYILSVQAEEQKLISEEDLLRKRREQLKHKLEQLRNSCA"
     CDS             13777..14376
                     /codon_start=1
                     /gene="pac from Streptomyces alboniger"
                     /product="puromycin N-acetyltransferase"
                     /label=PuroR
                     /note="confers resistance to puromycin"
                     /translation="MTEYKPTVRLATRDDVPRAVRTLAAAFADYPATRHTVDPDRHIER
                     VTELQELFLTRVGLDIGKVWVADDGAAVAVWTTPESVEAGAVFAEIGPRMAELSGSRLA
                     AQQQMEGLLAPHRPKEPAWFLATVGVSPDHQGKGLGSAVVLPGVEAAERAGVPAFLETS
                     APRNLPFYERLGFTVTADVEVPEGPRTWCMTRKPGA"
     primer_bind     complement(13777..13796)
                     /label=Puro-R
                     /note="Puromycin resistance gene, reverse primer. Also
                     called puro-variant-R"
     primer_bind     14273..14293
                     /label=Puro-F
                     /note="Puromycin resistance gene, forward primer"
     promoter        14574..14678
                     /gene="bla"
                     /label=AmpR promoter
     CDS             14679..15539
                     /codon_start=1
                     /gene="bla"
                     /product="beta-lactamase"
                     /label=AmpR
                     /note="confers resistance to ampicillin, carbenicillin, and
                     related antibiotics"
                     /translation="MSIQHFRVALIPFFAAFCLPVFAHPETLVKVKDAEDQLGARVGYI
                     ELDLNSGKILESFRPEERFPMMSTFKVLLCGAVLSRVDAGQEQLGRRIHYSQNDLVEYS
                     PVTEKHLTDGMTVRELCSAAITMSDNTAANLLLTTIGGPKELTAFLHNMGDHVTRLDRW
                     EPELNEAIPNDERDTTMPVAMATTLRKLLTGELLTLASRQQLIDWMEADKVAGPLLRSA
                     LPAGWFIADKSGAGERGSRGIIAALGPDGKPSRIVVIYTTGSQATMDERNRQIAEIGAS
                     LIKHW"
     primer_bind     complement(14897..14916)
                     /label=Amp-R
                     /note="Ampicillin resistance gene, reverse primer"
     rep_origin      15710..16298
                     /direction=RIGHT
                     /label=ori
                     /note="high-copy-number ColE1/pMB1/pBR322/pUC origin of
                     replication"
     primer_bind     16199..16218
                     /label=pBR322ori-F
                     /note="pBR322 origin, forward primer"
     promoter        16319..16336
                     /label=T7 promoter
                     /note="promoter for bacteriophage T7 RNA polymerase"
ORIGIN
        1 atgggcggcg catgagagaa gcccagacca attacctacc caaaatggag aaagttcacg
       61 ttgacatcga ggaagacagc ccattcctca gagctttgca gcggagcttc ccgcagtttg
      121 aggtagaagc caagcaggtc actgataatg accatgctaa tgccagagcg ttttcgcatc
      181 tggcttcaaa actgatcgaa acggaggtgg acccatccga cacgatcctt gacattggaa
      241 gtgcgcccgc ccgcagaatg tattctaagc acaagtatca ttgtatctgt ccgatgagat
      301 gtgcggaaga tccggacaga ttgtataagt atgcaactaa gctgaagaaa aactgtaagg
      361 aaataactga taaggaattg gacaagaaaa tgaaggagct ggccgccgtc atgagcgacc
      421 ctgacctgga aactgagact atgtgcctcc acgacgacga gtcgtgtcgc tacgaagggc
      481 aagtcgctgt ttaccaggat gtatacgcgg ttgacggacc gacaagtctc tatcaccaag
      541 ccaataaggg agttagagtc gcctactgga taggctttga caccacccct tttatgttta
      601 agaacttggc tggagcatat ccatcatact ctaccaactg ggccgacgaa accgtgttaa
      661 cggctcgtaa cataggccta tgcagctctg acgttatgga gcggtcacgt agagggatgt
      721 ccattcttag aaagaagtat ttgaaaccat ccaacaatgt tctattctct gttggctcga
      781 ccatctacca cgagaagagg gacttactga ggagctggca cctgccgtct gtatttcact
      841 tacgtggcaa gcaaaattac acatgtcggt gtgagactat agttagttgc gacgggtacg
      901 tcgttaaaag aatagctatc agtccaggcc tgtatgggaa gccttcaggc tatgctgcta
      961 cgatgcaccg cgagggattc ttgtgctgca aagtgacaga cacattgaac ggggagaggg
     1021 tctcttttcc cgtgtgcacg tatgtgccag ctacattgtg tgaccaaatg actggcatac
     1081 tggcaacaga tgtcagtgcg gacgacgcgc aaaaactgct ggttgggctc aaccagcgta
     1141 tagtcgtcaa cggtcgcacc cagagaaaca ccaataccat gaaaaattac cttttgcccg
     1201 tagtggccca ggcatttgct aggtgggcaa aggaatataa ggaagatcaa gaagatgaaa
     1261 ggccactagg actacgagat agacagttag tcatggggtg ttgttgggct tttagaaggc
     1321 acaagataac atctatttat aagcgcccgg atacccaaac catcatcaaa gtgaacagcg
     1381 atttccactc attcgtgctg cccaggatag gcagtaacac attggagatc gggctgagaa
     1441 caagaatcag gaaaatgtta gaggagcaca aggagccgtc acctctcatt accgccgagg
     1501 acgtacaaga agctaagtgc gcagccgatg aggctaagga ggtgcgtgaa gccgaggagt
     1561 tgcgcgcagc tctaccacct ttggcagctg atgttgagga gcccactctg gaagccgatg
     1621 tcgacttgat gttacaagag gctggggccg gctcagtgga gacacctcgt ggcttgataa
     1681 aggttaccag ctacgatggc gaggacaaga tcggctctta cgctgtgctt tctccgcagg
     1741 ctgtactcaa gagtgaaaaa ttatcttgca tccaccctct cgctgaacaa gtcatagtga
     1801 taacacactc tggccgaaaa gggcgttatg ccgtggaacc ataccatggt aaagtagtgg
     1861 tgccagaggg acatgcaata cccgtccagg actttcaagc tctgagtgaa agtgccacca
     1921 ttgtgtacaa cgaacgtgag ttcgtaaaca ggtacctgca ccatattgcc acacatggag
     1981 gagcgctgaa cactgatgaa gaatattaca aaactgtcaa gcccagcgag cacgacggcg
     2041 aatacctgta cgacatcgac aggaaacagt gcgtcaagaa agaactagtc actgggctag
     2101 ggctcacagg cgagctggtg gatcctccct tccatgaatt cgcctacgag agtctgagaa
     2161 cacgaccagc cgctccttac caagtaccaa ccataggggt gtatggcgtg ccaggatcag
     2221 gcaagtctgg catcattaaa agcgcagtca ccaaaaaaga tctagtggtg agcgccaaga
     2281 aagaaaactg tgcagaaatt ataagggacg tcaagaaaat gaaagggctg gacgtcaatg
     2341 ccagaactgt ggactcagtg ctcttgaatg gatgcaaaca ccccgtagag accctgtata
     2401 ttgacgaagc ttttgcttgt catgcaggta ctctcagagc gctcatagcc attataagac
     2461 ctaaaaaggc agtgctctgc ggggatccca aacagtgcgg tttttttaac atgatgtgcc
     2521 tgaaagtgca ttttaaccac gagatttgca cacaagtctt ccacaaaagc atctctcgcc
     2581 gttgcactaa atctgtgact tcggtcgtct caaccttgtt ttacgacaaa aaaatgagaa
     2641 cgacgaatcc gaaagagact aagattgtga ttgacactac cggcagtacc aaacctaagc
     2701 aggacgatct cattctcact tgtttcagag ggtgggtgaa gcagttgcaa atagattaca
     2761 aaggcaacga aataatgacg gcagctgcct ctcaagggct gacccgtaaa ggtgtgtatg
     2821 ccgttcggta caaggtgaat gaaaatcctc tgtacgcacc cacctcagaa catgtgaacg
     2881 tcctactgac ccgcacggag gaccgcatcg tgtggaaaac actagccggc gacccatgga
     2941 taaaaacact gactgccaag taccctggga atttcactgc cacgatagag gagtggcaag
     3001 cagagcatga tgccatcatg aggcacatct tggagagacc ggaccctacc gacgtcttcc
     3061 agaataaggc aaacgtgtgt tgggccaagg ctttagtgcc ggtgctgaag accgctggca
     3121 tagacatgac cactgaacaa tggaacactg tggattattt tgaaacggac aaagctcact
     3181 cagcagagat agtattgaac caactatgcg tgaggttctt tggactcgat ctggactccg
     3241 gtctattttc tgcacccact gttccgttat ccattaggaa taatcactgg gataactccc
     3301 cgtcgcctaa catgtacggg ctgaataaag aagtggtccg tcagctctct cgcaggtacc
     3361 cacaactgcc tcgggcagtt gccactggaa gagtctatga catgaacact ggtacactgc
     3421 gcaattatga tccgcgcata aacctagtac ctgtaaacag aagactgcct catgctttag
     3481 tcctccacca taatgaacac ccacagagtg acttttcttc attcgtcagc aaattgaagg
     3541 gcagaactgt cctggtggtc ggggaaaagt tgtccgtccc aggcaaaatg gttgactggt
     3601 tgtcagaccg gcctgaggct accttcagag ctcggctgga tttaggcatc ccaggtgatg
     3661 tgcccaaata tgacataata tttgttaatg tgaggacccc atataaatac catcactatc
     3721 agcagtgtga agaccatgcc attaagctta gcatgttgac caagaaagct tgtctgcatc
     3781 tgaatcccgg cggaacctgt gtcagcatag gttatggtta cgctgacagg gccagcgaaa
     3841 gcatcattgg tgctatagcg cggcagttca agttttcccg ggtatgcaaa ccgaaatcct
     3901 cacttgaaga gacggaagtt ctgtttgtat tcattgggta cgatcgcaag gcccgtacgc
     3961 acaattctta caagctttca tcaaccttga ccaacattta tacaggttcc agactccacg
     4021 aagccggatg tgcaccctca tatcatgtgg tgcgagggga tattgccacg gccaccgaag
     4081 gagtgattat aaatgctgct aacagcaaag gacaacctgg cggaggggtg tgcggagcgc
     4141 tgtataagaa attcccggaa agcttcgatt tacagccgat cgaagtagga aaagcgcgac
     4201 tggtcaaagg tgcagctaaa catatcattc atgccgtagg accaaacttc aacaaagttt
     4261 cggaggttga aggtgacaaa cagttggcag aggcttatga gtccatcgct aagattgtca
     4321 acgataacaa ttacaagtca gtagcgattc cactgttgtc caccggcatc ttttccggga
     4381 acaaagatcg actaacccaa tcattgaacc atttgctgac agctttagac accactgatg
     4441 cagatgtagc catatactgc agggacaaga aatgggaaat gactctcaag gaagcagtgg
     4501 ctaggagaga agcagtggag gagatatgca tatccgacga ctcttcagtg acagaacctg
     4561 atgcagagct ggtgagggtg catccgaaga gttctttggc tggaaggaag ggctacagca
     4621 caagcgatgg caaaactttc tcatatttgg aagggaccaa gtttcaccag gcggccaagg
     4681 atatagcaga aattaatgcc atgtggcccg ttgcaacgga ggccaatgag caggtatgca
     4741 tgtatatcct cggagaaagc atgagcagta ttaggtcgaa atgccccgtc gaagagtcgg
     4801 aagcctccac accacctagc acgctgcctt gcttgtgcat ccatgccatg actccagaaa
     4861 gagtacagcg cctaaaagcc tcacgtccag aacaaattac tgtgtgctca tcctttccat
     4921 tgccgaagta tagaatcact ggtgtgcaga agatccaatg ctcccagcct atattgttct
     4981 caccgaaagt gcctgcgtat attcatccaa ggaagtatct cgtggaaaca ccaccggtag
     5041 acgagactcc ggagccatcg gcagagaacc aatccacaga ggggacacct gaacaaccac
     5101 cacttataac cgaggatgag accaggacta gaacgcctga gccgatcatc atcgaagagg
     5161 aagaagagga tagcataagt ttgctgtcag atggcccgac ccaccaggtg ctgcaagtcg
     5221 aggcagacat tcacgggccg ccctctgtat ctagctcatc ctggtccatt cctcatgcat
     5281 ccgactttga tgtggacagt ttatccatac ttgacaccct ggagggagct agcgtgacca
     5341 gcggggcaac gtcagccgag actaactctt acttcgcaaa gagtatggag tttctggcgc
     5401 gaccggtgcc tgcgcctcga acagtattca ggaaccctcc acatcccgct ccgcgcacaa
     5461 gaacaccgtc acttgcaccc agcagggcct gctcgagaac cagcctagtt tccaccccgc
     5521 caggcgtgaa tagggtgatc actagagagg agctcgaggc gcttaccccg tcacgcactc
     5581 ctagcaggtc ggtctcgaga accagcctgg tctccaaccc gccaggcgta aatagggtga
     5641 ttacaagaga ggagtttgag gcgttcgtag cacaacaaca atgacggttt gatgcgggtg
     5701 catacatctt ttcctccgac accggtcaag ggcatttaca acaaaaatca gtaaggcaaa
     5761 cggtgctatc cgaagtggtg ttggagagga ccgaattgga gatttcgtat gccccgcgcc
     5821 tcgaccaaga aaaagaagaa ttactacgca agaaattaca gttaaatccc acacctgcta
     5881 acagaagcag ataccagtcc aggaaggtgg agaacatgaa agccataaca gctagacgta
     5941 ttctgcaagg cctagggcat tatttgaagg cagaaggaaa agtggagtgc taccgaaccc
     6001 tgcatcctgt tcctttgtat tcatctagtg tgaaccgtgc cttttcaagc cccaaggtcg
     6061 cagtggaagc ctgtaacgcc atgttgaaag agaactttcc gactgtggct tcttactgta
     6121 ttattccaga gtacgatgcc tatttggaca tggttgacgg agcttcatgc tgcttagaca
     6181 ctgccagttt ttgccctgca aagctgcgca gctttccaaa gaaacactcc tatttggaac
     6241 ccacaatacg atcggcagtg ccttcagcga tccagaacac gctccagaac gtcctggcag
     6301 ctgccacaaa aagaaattgc aatgtcacgc aaatgagaga attgcccgta ttggattcgg
     6361 cggcctttaa tgtggaatgc ttcaagaaat atgcgtgtaa taatgaatat tgggaaacgt
     6421 ttaaagaaaa ccccatcagg cttactgaag aaaacgtggt aaattacatt accaaattaa
     6481 aaggaccaaa agctgctgct ctttttgcga agacacataa tttgaatatg ttgcaggaca
     6541 taccaatgga caggtttgta atggacttaa agagagacgt gaaagtgact ccaggaacaa
     6601 aacatactga agaacggccc aaggtacagg tgatccaggc tgccgatccg ctagcaacag
     6661 cgtatctgtg cggaatccac cgagagctgg ttaggagatt aaatgcggtc ctgcttccga
     6721 acattcatac actgtttgat atgtcggctg aagactttga cgctattata gccgagcact
     6781 tccagcctgg ggattgtgtt ctggaaactg acatcgcgtc gtttgataaa agtgaggacg
     6841 acgccatggc tctgaccgcg ttaatgattc tggaagactt aggtgtggac gcagagctgt
     6901 tgacgctgat tgaggcggct ttcggcgaaa tttcatcaat acatttgccc actaaaacta
     6961 aatttaaatt cggagccatg atgaaatctg gaatgttcct cacactgttt gtgaacacag
     7021 tcattaacat tgtaatcgca agcagagtgt tgagagaacg gctaaccgga tcaccatgtg
     7081 cagcattcat tggagatgac aatatcgtga aaggagtcaa atcggacaaa ttaatggcag
     7141 acaggtgcgc cacctggttg aatatggaag tcaagattat agatgctgtg gtgggcgaga
     7201 aagcgcctta tttctgtgga gggtttattt tgtgtgactc cgtgaccggc acagcgtgcc
     7261 gtgtggcaga ccccctaaaa aggctgttta agcttggcaa acctctggca gcagacgatg
     7321 aacatgatga tgacaggaga agggcattgc atgaagagtc aacacgctgg aaccgagtgg
     7381 gtattctttc agagctgtgc aaggcagtag aatcaaggta tgaaaccgta ggaacttcca
     7441 tcatagttat ggccatgact actctagcta gcagtgttaa atcattcagc tacctgagag
     7501 gggcccctat aactctctac ggctaacctg aatggactac gacatagtct agtccgccaa
     7561 gtctagcata tgggcgcgtg aattcgccac catggcggga cacctggctt cggatttcgc
     7621 cttctcgccc cctccaggtg gtggaggtga tgggccaggg gggccggagc cgggctgggt
     7681 tgatcctcgg acctggctaa gcttccaagg ccctcctgga gggccaggaa tcgggccggg
     7741 ggttgggcca ggctctgagg tgtgggggat tcccccatgc cccccgccgt atgagttctg
     7801 tggggggatg gcgtactgtg ggccccaggt tggagtgggg ctagtgcccc aaggcggctt
     7861 ggagacctct cagcctgagg gcgaagcagg agtcggggtg gagagcaact ccgatggggc
     7921 ctccccggag ccctgcaccg tcacccctgg tgccgtgaag ctggagaagg agaagctgga
     7981 gcaaaacccg gaggagtccc aggacatcaa agctctgcag aaagaactcg agcaatttgc
     8041 caagctcctg aagcagaaga ggatcaccct gggatataca caggccgatg tggggctcac
     8101 cctgggggtt ctatttggga aggtattcag ccaaacgacc atctgccgct ttgaggctct
     8161 gcagcttagc ttcaagaaca tgtgtaagct gcggcccttg ctgcagaagt gggtggagga
     8221 agctgacaac aatgaaaatc ttcaggagat atgcaaagca gaaaccctcg tgcaggcccg
     8281 aaagagaaag cgaaccagta tcgagaaccg agtgagaggc aacctggaga atttgttcct
     8341 gcagtgcccg aaacccacac tgcagcagat cagccacatc gcccagcagc ttgggctcga
     8401 gaaggatgtg gtccgagtgt ggttctgtaa ccggcgccag aagggcaagc gatcaagcag
     8461 cgactatgca caacgagagg attttgaggc tgctgggtct cctttctcag ggggaccagt
     8521 gtcctttcct ctggccccag ggccccattt tggtacccca ggctatggga gccctcactt
     8581 cactgcactg tactcctcgg tccctttccc tgagggggaa gcctttcccc ctgtctccgt
     8641 caccactctg ggctctccca tgcattcaaa ctctagtgag ggcagaggaa gtctgctaac
     8701 atgcggtgac gtcgaggaga atcctggccc acaattgatg gctgtcagcg acgcgctgct
     8761 cccatctttc tccacgttcg cgtctggccc ggcgggaagg gagaagacac tgcgtcaagc
     8821 aggtgccccg aataaccgct ggcgggagga gctctcccac atgaagcgac ttcccccagt
     8881 gcttcccggc cgcccctatg acctggcggc ggcgaccgtg gccacagacc tggagagcgg
     8941 cggagccggt gcggcttgcg gcggtagcaa cctggcgccc ctacctcgga gagagaccga
     9001 ggagttcaac gatctcctgg acctggactt tattctctcc aattcgctga cccatcctcc
     9061 ggagtcagtg gccgccaccg tgtcctcgtc agcgtcagcc tcctcttcgt cgtcgccgtc
     9121 gagcagcggc cctgccagcg cgccctccac ctgcagcttc acctatccga tccgggccgg
     9181 gaacgacccg ggcgtggcgc cgggcggcac gggcggaggc ctcctctatg gcagggagtc
     9241 cgctccccct ccgacggctc ccttcaacct ggcggacatc aacgacgtga gcccctcggg
     9301 cggcttcgtg gccgagctcc tgcggccaga attggacccg gtgtacattc cgccgcagca
     9361 gccgcagccg ccaggtggcg ggctgatggg caagttcgtg ctgaaggcgt cgctgagcgc
     9421 ccctggcagc gagtacggca gcccgtcggt catcagcgtc agcaaaggca gccctgacgg
     9481 cagccacccg gtggtggtgg cgccctacaa cggcgggccg ccgcgcacgt gccccaagat
     9541 caagcaggag gcggtctctt cgtgcaccca cttgggcgct ggaccccctc tcagcaatgg
     9601 ccaccggccg gctgcacacg acttccccct ggggcggcag ctccccagca ggactacccc
     9661 gaccctgggt cttgaggaag tgctgagcag cagggactgt caccctgccc tgccgcttcc
     9721 tcccggcttc catccccacc cggggcccaa ttacccatcc ttcctgcccg atcagatgca
     9781 gccgcaagtc ccgccgctcc attaccaaga gctcatgcca cccggttcct gcatgccaga
     9841 ggagcccaag ccaaagaggg gaagacgatc gtggccccgg aaaaggaccg ccacccacac
     9901 ttgtgattac gcgggctgcg gcaaaaccta cacaaagagt tcccatctca aggcacacct
     9961 gcgaacccac acaggtgaga aaccttacca ctgtgactgg gacggctgtg gatggaaatt
    10021 cgcccgctca gatgaactga ccaggcacta ccgtaaacac acggggcacc gcccgttcca
    10081 gtgccaaaaa tgcgaccgag cattttccag gtcggaccac ctcgccttac acatgaagag
    10141 gcatttttct agacaatgta ctaactacgc tttgttgaaa ctcgctggcg atgttgaaag
    10201 taaccccggt cctggcgcgc ccatgtacaa catgatggag acggagctga agccgccggg
    10261 cccgcagcaa acttcggggg gcggcggcgg caactccacc gcggcggcgg ccggcggcaa
    10321 ccagaaaaac agcccggacc gcgtcaagcg gcccatgaat gccttcatgg tgtggtcccg
    10381 cgggcagcgg cgcaagatgg cccaggagaa ccccaagatg cacaactcgg agatcagcaa
    10441 gcgcctgggc gccgagtgga aacttttgtc ggagacggag aagcggccgt tcatcgacga
    10501 ggctaagcgg ctgcgagcgc tgcacatgaa ggagcacccg gattataaat accggccccg
    10561 gcggaaaacc aagacgctca tgaagaagga taagtacacg ctgcccggcg ggctgctggc
    10621 ccccggcggc aatagcatgg cgagcggggt cggggtgggc gccggcctgg gcgcgggcgt
    10681 gaaccagcgc atggacagtt acgcgcacat gaacggctgg agcaacggca gctacagcat
    10741 gatgcaggac cagctgggct acccgcagca cccgggcctc aatgcgcacg gcgcagcgca
    10801 gatgcagccc atgcaccgct acgacgtgag cgccctgcag tacaactcca tgaccagctc
    10861 gcagacctac atgaacggct cgcccaccta cagcatgtcc tactcgcagc agggcacccc
    10921 tggcatggct cttggctcca tgggttcggt ggtcaagtcc gaggccagct ccagcccccc
    10981 tgtggttacc tcttcctccc actccagggc gccctgccag gccggggacc tccgggacat
    11041 gatcagcatg tatctccccg gcgccgaggt gccggaaccc gccgccccca gcagacttca
    11101 catgtcccag cactaccaga gcggcccggt gcccggcacg gccattaacg gcacactgcc
    11161 cctctcacac atgtgagcgg ccatcgatgt cgacaactaa cttaagctag caacggtttc
    11221 cctctagcgg gatcaattcc gccccccccc cctaacgtta ctggccgaag ccgcttggaa
    11281 taaggccggt gtgcgtttgt ctatatgtta ttttccacca tattgccgtc ttttggcaat
    11341 gtgagggccc ggaaacctgg ccctgtcttc ttgacgagca ttcctagggg tctttcccct
    11401 ctcgccaaag gaatgcaagg tctgttgaat gtcgtgaagg aagcagttcc tctggaagct
    11461 tcttgaagac aaacaacgtc tgtagcgacc ctttgcaggc agcggaaccc cccacctggc
    11521 gacaggtgcc tctgcggcca aaagccacgt gtataagata cacctgcaaa ggcggcacaa
    11581 ccccagtgcc acgttgtgag ttggatagtt gtggaaagag tcaaatggct ctcctcaagc
    11641 gtattcaaca aggggctgaa ggatgcccag aaggtacccc attgtatggg atctgatctg
    11701 gggcctcggt gcacatgctt tacatgtgtt tagtcgaggt taaaaaaacg tctaggcccc
    11761 ccgaaccacg gggacgtggt tttcctttga aaaacacgat aataccaatt cgccaccatg
    11821 ggccccctca acgttagctt caccaacagg aactatgacc tcgactacga ctcggtgcag
    11881 ccgtatttct actgcgacga ggaggagaac ttctaccagc agcagcagca gagcgagctg
    11941 cagcccccgg cgcccagcga ggatatctgg aagaaattcg agctgctgcc caccccgccc
    12001 ctgtccccta gccgccgctc cgggctctgc tcgccctcct acgttgcggt cacacccttc
    12061 tcccttcggg gagacaacga cggcggtggc gggagcttct ccacggccga ccagctggag
    12121 atggtgaccg agctgctggg aggagacatg gtgaaccaga gtttcatctg cgacccggac
    12181 gacgagacct tcatcaaaaa catcatcatc caggactgta tgtggagcgg cttctcggcc
    12241 gccgccaagc tcgtctcaga gaagctggcc tcctaccagg ctgcgcgcaa agacagcggc
    12301 agcccgaacc ccgcccgcgg ccacagcgtc tgctccacct ccagcttgta cctgcaggat
    12361 ctgagcgccg ccgcctcaga gtgcatcgac ccctcggtgg tcttccccta ccctctcaac
    12421 gacagcagct cgcccaagtc ctgcgcctcg caagactcca gcgccttctc tccgtcctcg
    12481 gattctctgc tctcctcgac ggagtcctcc ccgcagggca gccccgagcc cctggtgctc
    12541 catgaggaga caccgcccac caccagcagc gactctgagg aggaacaaga agatgaggaa
    12601 gaaatcgatg ttgtttctgt ggaaaagagg caggctcctg gcaaaaggtc agagtctgga
    12661 tcaccttctg ctggaggcca cagcaaacct cctcacagcc cactggtcct caagaggtgc
    12721 cacgtctcca cacatcagca caactacgca gcgcctccct ccactcggaa ggactatcct
    12781 gctgccaaga gggtcaagtt ggacagtgtc agagtcctga gacagatcag caacaaccga
    12841 aaatgcacca gccccaggtc ctcggacacc gaggagaatg tcaagaggcg aacacacaac
    12901 gtcttggagc gccagaggag gaacgagcta aaacggagct tttttgccct gcgtgaccag
    12961 atcccggagt tggaaaacaa tgaaaaggcc cccaaggtag ttatccttaa aaaagccaca
    13021 gcatacatcc tgtccgtcca agcagaggag caaaagctca tttctgaaga ggacttgttg
    13081 cggaaacgac gagaacagtt gaaacacaaa cttgaacagc tacggaactc ttgtgcgtaa
    13141 tctagagtcg acccgggcgg ccgcaactaa cttaagctag caacggtttc cctctagcgg
    13201 gatcaattcc gccccccccc cctaacgtta ctggccgaag ccgcttggaa taaggccggt
    13261 gtgcgtttgt ctatatgtta ttttccacca tattgccgtc ttttggcaat gtgagggccc
    13321 ggaaacctgg ccctgtcttc ttgacgagca ttcctagggg tctttcccct ctcgccaaag
    13381 gaatgcaagg tctgttgaat gtcgtgaagg aagcagttcc tctggaagct tcttgaagac
    13441 aaacaacgtc tgtagcgacc ctttgcaggc agcggaaccc cccacctggc gacaggtgcc
    13501 tctgcggcca aaagccacgt gtataagata cacctgcaaa ggcggcacaa ccccagtgcc
    13561 acgttgtgag ttggatagtt gtggaaagag tcaaatggct ctcctcaagc gtattcaaca
    13621 aggggctgaa ggatgcccag aaggtacccc attgtatggg atctgatctg gggcctcggt
    13681 gcacatgctt tacatgtgtt tagtcgaggt taaaaaaacg tctaggcccc ccgaaccacg
    13741 gggacgtggt tttcctttga aaaacacgat aataccatga ccgagtacaa gcccacggtg
    13801 cgcctcgcca cccgcgacga cgtccccagg gccgtacgca ccctcgccgc cgcgttcgcc
    13861 gactaccccg ccacgcgcca caccgtcgat ccggaccgcc acatcgagcg ggtcaccgag
    13921 ctgcaagaac tcttcctcac gcgcgtcggg ctcgacatcg gcaaggtgtg ggtcgcggac
    13981 gacggcgccg cggtggcggt ctggaccacg ccggagagcg tcgaagcggg ggcggtgttc
    14041 gccgagatcg gcccgcgcat ggccgagttg agcggttccc ggctggccgc gcagcaacag
    14101 atggaaggcc tcctggcgcc gcaccggccc aaggagcccg cgtggttcct ggccaccgtc
    14161 ggcgtctcgc ccgaccacca gggcaagggt ctgggcagcg ccgtcgtgct ccccggagtg
    14221 gaggcggccg agcgcgccgg ggtgcccgcc ttcctggaga cctccgcgcc ccgcaacctc
    14281 cccttctacg agcggctcgg cttcaccgtc accgccgacg tcgaggtgcc cgaaggaccg
    14341 cgcacctggt gcatgacccg caagcccggt gcctgagaat tggcaagctg cttacataga
    14401 actcgcggcg attggcatgc cgccttaaaa tttttatttt atttttcttt tcttttccga
    14461 atcggatttt gtttttaata tttcaaaaaa aaaaaaaaaa aaaaaaaaaa cgcgtcgagg
    14521 ggaattaatt cttgaagacg aaagggccag gtggcacttt tcggggaaat gtgcgcggaa
    14581 cccctatttg tttatttttc taaatacatt caaatatgta tccgctcatg agacaataac
    14641 cctgataaat gcttcaataa tattgaaaaa ggaagagtat gagtattcaa catttccgtg
    14701 tcgcccttat tccctttttt gcggcatttt gccttcctgt ttttgctcac ccagaaacgc
    14761 tggtgaaagt aaaagatgct gaagatcagt tgggtgcacg agtgggttac atcgaactgg
    14821 atctcaacag cggtaagatc cttgagagtt ttcgccccga agaacgtttt ccaatgatga
    14881 gcacttttaa agttctgcta tgtggcgcgg tattatcccg tgttgacgcc gggcaagagc
    14941 aactcggtcg ccgcatacac tattctcaga atgacttggt tgagtactca ccagtcacag
    15001 aaaagcatct tacggatggc atgacagtaa gagaattatg cagtgctgcc ataaccatga
    15061 gtgataacac tgcggccaac ttacttctga caacgatcgg aggaccgaag gagctaaccg
    15121 cttttttgca caacatgggg gatcatgtaa ctcgccttga tcgttgggaa ccggagctga
    15181 atgaagccat accaaacgac gagcgtgaca ccacgatgcc tgtagcaatg gcaacaacgt
    15241 tgcgcaaact attaactggc gaactactta ctctagcttc ccggcaacaa ttaatagact
    15301 ggatggaggc ggataaagtt gcaggaccac ttctgcgctc ggcccttccg gctggctggt
    15361 ttattgctga taaatctgga gccggtgagc gtgggtctcg cggtatcatt gcagcactgg
    15421 ggccagatgg taagccctcc cgtatcgtag ttatctacac gacggggagt caggcaacta
    15481 tggatgaacg aaatagacag atcgctgaga taggtgcctc actgattaag cattggtaac
    15541 tgtcagacca agtttactca tatatacttt agattgattt aaaacttcat ttttaattta
    15601 aaaggatcta ggtgaagatc ctttttgata atctcatgac caaaatccct taacgtgagt
    15661 tttcgttcca ctgagcgtca gaccccgtag aaaagatcaa aggatcttct tgagatcctt
    15721 tttttctgcg cgtaatctgc tgcttgcaaa caaaaaaacc accgctacca gcggtggttt
    15781 gtttgccgga tcaagagcta ccaactcttt ttccgaaggt aactggcttc agcagagcgc
    15841 agataccaaa tactgtcctt ctagtgtagc cgtagttagg ccaccacttc aagaactctg
    15901 tagcaccgcc tacatacctc gctctgctaa tcctgttacc agtggctgct gccagtggcg
    15961 ataagtcgtg tcttaccggg ttggactcaa gacgatagtt accggataag gcgcagcggt
    16021 cgggctgaac ggggggttcg tgcacacagc ccagcttgga gcgaacgacc tacaccgaac
    16081 tgagatacct acagcgtgag cattgagaaa gcgccacgct tcccgaaggg agaaaggcgg
    16141 acaggtatcc ggtaagcggc agggtcggaa caggagagcg cacgagggag cttccagggg
    16201 gaaacgcctg gtatctttat agtcctgtcg ggtttcgcca cctctgactt gagcgtcgat
    16261 ttttgtgatg ctcgtcaggg gggcggagcc tatggaaaaa cgccagcaac gcgagctcta
    16321 atacgactca ctatag
//
